Addgene plasmid #161169: pDONR221-SLC25A18_STOP
Purpose: Gateway entry clone with codon-optimized ORF sequence for subcloning into custom expression vectors. Contains a STOP codon at the end of the codon-optimized ORF sequence.
Depositing lab: RESOLUTE Consortium & Giulio Superti-Furga. Depositing organization: CeMM Research Center for Molecular Medicine. Publication: The RESOLUTE consortium: unlocking SLC transporters for drug discovery. Superti-Furga G, Lackner D, Wiedmer T, Ingles-Prieto A, Barbosa B, Girardi E, Goldmann U, Gurtl B, Klavins K, Klimek C, Lindinger S, Lineiro-Retes E, Muller AC, Onstein S, Redinger G, Reil D, Sedlyarov V, Wolf G, Crawford M, Everley R, ... Steppan CM. Nat Rev Drug Discov. 2020 Jul;19(7):429-430. doi: 10.1038/d41573-020-00056-6. PubMed 32265506.
Backbone
  Vector backbone: pDONR221
  Backbone manufacturer: ThermoFisher Scientific
  Backbone size w/o insert (bp): 2550
  Vector type: Mammalian Expression
Growth in bacteria
  Bacterial resistance: Kanamycin, 50 μg/mL
  Growth temperature: 37°C
  Growth strain: NEB Stable
  Copy number: High Copy
Gene/Insert
  Gene/Insert name: SLC25A18
  Species: H. sapiens (human)
  Insert size (bp): 948
  Entrez Gene: SLC25A18 (a.k.a. GC2)
  Cloning method: Gateway Cloning
  Sequencing primers: 5′ M13-fwd; 3′ M13-rev
Terms and licenses: Academic/Nonprofit Terms; Industry Terms
Depositor comments: This plasmid contains a STOP codon at the end of the codon-optimized ORF. For the version of this plasmid that does not contain a STOP codon, please see Addgene plasmid 132003 For more information on the full Resolute plasmid collection, please see www.addgene.org/depositor-collections/re-solute/. Please provide your feedback on this plasmid to the RESOLUTE consortium by filling out their RESOLUTE repository feedback form: https://forms.office.com/Pages/ResponsePage.aspx?id=0e05yklzmkS7rjFGQL4N7z4feCLQvEJAmVcOCM_u885UN1JJRko0Ukg4TVQwNTZLOUxPQVJWT1NHUCQlQCN0PWcu
How to cite: pDONR221-SLC25A18_STOP was a gift from RESOLUTE Consortium & Giulio Superti-Furga (Addgene plasmid # 161169 ; http://n2t.net/addgene:161169 ; RRID:Addgene_161169)
