[The description below was written by a language model from this plasmid's Addgene catalogue record and pLannotate feature annotations shown in this document.]
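Description:
pDONR221-SLC25A18_STOP is a Gateway entry clone built on the pDONR221 backbone. It carries a codon-optimized open reading frame for human SLC25A18 (also known as GC2), a mitochondrial carrier that cotransports glutamate with protons across the inner mitochondrial membrane. The roughly 3.5 kb plasmid is propagated in E. coli from a high-copy ColE1/pUC-type origin and selected with kanamycin through an aph(3')-Ia resistance gene. Although the catalogue lists the vector type as mammalian expression, the annotated features include no eukaryotic promoter or polyadenylation signal. The plasmid therefore serves as a shuttle intermediate rather than an expression vector in its own right.

The 948 bp insert lies between attL1 and attL2, the recombination sites produced when an ORF is captured in a donor vector. In an LR Clonase reaction these sites recombine with attR sites in a destination vector, transferring the ORF in a defined orientation and reading frame into whatever expression context the user chooses. rrnB T1 and T2 transcription terminators upstream of the cassette limit read-through transcription into the insert in bacteria. A T7 promoter sits just outside attL2, oriented back toward the cassette, and M13 forward and reverse primer sites flank the cassette for sequence verification. Short lacI and lacZα fragments are backbone remnants.

This version ends the ORF with a stop codon, so it suits native or N-terminally tagged expression and will not read through into C-terminal tags supplied by a destination vector. A companion clone without the stop codon exists for C-terminal fusions. The plasmid belongs to a consortium collection of solute carrier transporter clones made to support SLC research and drug discovery.
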