Features (pLannotate 1.2.2; 10 found; start..end, strand, type, name):
    121..213     +  CDS            lacI (fragment): lac repressor; lacI; The lac repressor binds to the lac operator to inhibit transcription in E. coli. This inhibition can be relieved by adding lactose or isopropyl-β-D-thiogalactopyranoside (IPTG).
    268..295     -  terminator     rrnB T2 terminator: transcription terminator T2 from the E. coli rrnB gene
    427..470     +  terminator     rrnB T1 terminator: Escherichia coli rrnB; transcription terminator T1 from the E. coli rrnB gene
    517..553     -  CDS            lacZα (fragment): LacZα fragment of β-galactosidase; lacZ fragment
    569..668     +  protein_bind   attL1: mutant version of attL; recombination site for the Gateway® LR reaction LR Clonase™
    674..1618    +  CDS            SLC25A18: GHC2_HUMAN - Also known as GC2. Experimental evidence at protein level: Swiss-Prot protein existence level 1. Involved in the transport of glutamate across the inner mitochondrial membrane. Glutamate is cotransported with H(+). From Homo sapiens (Human).
   1623..1722    -  protein_bind   attL2: mutant version of attL; recombination site for the Gateway® LR reaction LR Clonase™
   1740..1758    -  promoter       T7 promoter: promoter for bacteriophage T7 RNA polymerase
   1892..2701    +  CDS            KanR: aminoglycoside phosphotransferase; aph(3')-Ia; confers resistance to kanamycin in bacteria or G418 (Geneticin®) in eukaryotes
   2848..3436    +  rep_origin     ori: high-copy-number ColE1/pMB1/pBR322/pUC origin of replication
>Addgene plasmid #161169 | pDONR221-SLC25A18_STOP | depositor full sequence | sequence record 312272 | Full Sequence
CTTTCCTGCGTTATCCCCTGATTCTGTGGATAACCGTATTACCGCCTTTGAGTGAGCTGATACCGCTCGC
CGCAGCCGAACGACCGAGCGCAGCGAGTCAGTGAGCGAGGAAGCGGAAGAGCGCCCAATACGCAAACCGC
CTCTCCCCGCGCGTTGGCCGATTCATTAATGCAGCTGGCACGACAGGTTTCCCGACTGGAAAGCGGGCAG
TGAGCGCAACGCAATTAATACGCGTACCGCTAGCCAGGAAGAGTTTGTAGAAACGCAAAAAGGCCATCCG
TCAGGATGGCCTTCTGCTTAGTTTGATGCCTGGCAGTTTATGGCGGGCGTCCTGCCCGCCACCCTCCGGG
CCGTTGCTTCACAACGTTCAAATCCGCTCCCGGCGGATTTGTCCTACTCAGGAGAGCGTTCACCGACAAA
CAACAGATAAAACGAAAGGCCCAGTCTTCCGACTGAGCCTTTCGTTTTATTTGATGCCTGGCAGTTCCCT
ACTCTCGCGTTAACGCTAGCATGGATGTTTTCCCAGTCACGACGTTGTAAAACGACGGCCAGTCTTAAGC
TCGGGCCCCAAATAATGATTTTATTTTGACTGATAGTGACCTGTTCGTTGCAACACATTGATGAGCAATG
CTTTTTTATAATGCCAACTTTGTACAAAAAAGCAGGCTCCACCATGACCCACCAGGACCTGTCCATCACA
GCCAAGCTGATCAATGGAGGAGTGGCAGGACTGGTGGGAGTGACCTGCGTGTTCCCAATCGACCTGGCCA
AGACAAGGCTGCAGAACCAGCACGGCAAGGCCATGTACAAGGGCATGATCGATTGTCTGATGAAGACCGC
CAGGGCCGAGGGCTTCTTTGGCATGTATAGGGGAGCAGCAGTGAACCTGACCCTGGTGACACCCGAGAAG
GCCATCAAGCTGGCCGCCAATGACTTCTTTCGGAGACTGCTGATGGAGGATGGCATGCAGCGCAACCTGA
AGATGGAGATGCTGGCAGGATGCGGAGCAGGAATGTGCCAGGTGGTGGTGACCTGCCCTATGGAGATGCT
GAAGATCCAGCTGCAGGATGCAGGCCGGCTGGCAGTGCACCACCAGGGAAGCGCCTCCGCCCCTTCTACA
AGCAGATCCTACACCACAGGATCTGCCAGCACCCACAGGCGCCCATCCGCCACACTGATCGCATGGGAGC
TGCTGCGGACCCAGGGACTGGCAGGACTGTACAGGGGACTGGGAGCCACACTGCTGAGAGACATCCCCTT
CTCTATCATCTATTTCCCTCTGTTTGCCAACCTGAACAATCTGGGCTTTAATGAGCTGGCAGGCAAGGCA
AGCTTCGCCCACAGCTTCGTGAGCGGATGCGTGGCAGGATCCATCGCAGCAGTGGCCGTGACCCCCCTGG
ATGTGCTGAAGACCCGGATCCAGACACTGAAGAAGGGCCTGGGCGAGGACATGTACTCTGGCATCACAGA
TTGCGCCAGGAAGCTGTGGATCCAGGAGGGACCAAGCGCCTTCATGAAGGGAGCAGGATGTCGGGCCCTG
GTCATCGCACCACTGTTCGGAATCGCACAGGGCGTGTACTTCATCGGCATCGGCGAGAGAATCCTGAAGT
GTTTTGACTAAGACCCAGCTTTCTTGTACAAAGTTGGCATTATAAGAAAGCATTGCTTATCAATTTGTTG
CAACGAACAGGTCACTATCAGTCAAAATAAAATCATTATTTGCCATCCAGCTGATATCCCCTATAGTGAG
TCGTATTACATGGTCATAGCTGTTTCCTGGCAGCTCTGGCCCGTGTCTCAAAATCTCTGATGTTACATTG
CACAAGATAAAATAATATCATCATGAACAATAAAACTGTCTGCTTACATAAACAGTAATACAAGGGGTGT
TATGAGCCATATTCAACGGGAAACGTCGAGGCCGCGATTAAATTCCAACATGGATGCTGATTTATATGGG
TATAAATGGGCTCGCGATAATGTCGGGCAATCAGGTGCGACAATCTATCGCTTGTATGGGAAGCCCGATG
CGCCAGAGTTGTTTCTGAAACATGGCAAAGGTAGCGTTGCCAATGATGTTACAGATGAGATGGTCAGACT
AAACTGGCTGACGGAATTTATGCCTCTTCCGACCATCAAGCATTTTATCCGTACTCCTGATGATGCATGG
TTACTCACCACTGCGATCCCCGGAAAAACAGCATTCCAGGTATTAGAAGAATATCCTGATTCAGGTGAAA
ATATTGTTGATGCGCTGGCAGTGTTCCTGCGCCGGTTGCATTCGATTCCTGTTTGTAATTGTCCTTTTAA
CAGCGATCGCGTATTTCGTCTCGCTCAGGCGCAATCACGAATGAATAACGGTTTGGTTGATGCGAGTGAT
TTTGATGACGAGCGTAATGGCTGGCCTGTTGAACAAGTCTGGAAAGAAATGCATAAACTTTTGCCATTCT
CACCGGATTCAGTCGTCACTCATGGTGATTTCTCACTTGATAACCTTATTTTTGACGAGGGGAAATTAAT
AGGTTGTATTGATGTTGGACGAGTCGGAATCGCAGACCGATACCAGGATCTTGCCATCCTATGGAACTGC
CTCGGTGAGTTTTCTCCTTCATTACAGAAACGGCTTTTTCAAAAATATGGTATTGATAATCCTGATATGA
ATAAATTGCAGTTTCATTTGATGCTCGATGAGTTTTTCTAATCAGAATTGGTTAATTGGTTGTAACACTG
GCAGAGCATTACGCTGACTTGACGGGACGGCGCAAGCTCATGACCAAAATCCCTTAACGTGAGTTACGCG
TCGTTCCACTGAGCGTCAGACCCCGTAGAAAAGATCAAAGGATCTTCTTGAGATCCTTTTTTTCTGCGCG
TAATCTGCTGCTTGCAAACAAAAAAACCACCGCTACCAGCGGTGGTTTGTTTGCCGGATCAAGAGCTACC
AACTCTTTTTCCGAAGGTAACTGGCTTCAGCAGAGCGCAGATACCAAATACTGTTCTTCTAGTGTAGCCG
TAGTTAGGCCACCACTTCAAGAACTCTGTAGCACCGCCTACATACCTCGCTCTGCTAATCCTGTTACCAG
TGGCTGCTGCCAGTGGCGATAAGTCGTGTCTTACCGGGTTGGACTCAAGACGATAGTTACCGGATAAGGC
GCAGCGGTCGGGCTGAACGGGGGGTTCGTGCACACAGCCCAGCTTGGAGCGAACGACCTACACCGAACTG
AGATACCTACAGCGTGAGCTATGAGAAAGCGCCACGCTTCCCGAAGGGAGAAAGGCGGACAGGTATCCGG
TAAGCGGCAGGGTCGGAACAGGAGAGCGCACGAGGGAGCTTCCAGGGGGAAACGCCTGGTATCTTTATAG
TCCTGTCGGGTTTCGCCACCTCTGACTTGAGCGTCGATTTTTGTGATGCTCGTCAGGGGGGCGGAGCCTA
TGGAAAAACGCCAGCAACGCGGCCTTTTTACGGTTCCTGGCCTTTTGCTGGCCTTTTGCTCACATGTT
