>Addgene plasmid #161169 | pDONR221-SLC25A18_STOP | depositor partial sequence | sequence record 312273 | Codon-optimized ORF of SLC25A18
ATGACCCACCAGGACCTGTCCATCACAGCCAAGCTGATCAATGGAGGAGTGGCAGGACTGGTGGGAGTGA
CCTGCGTGTTCCCAATCGACCTGGCCAAGACAAGGCTGCAGAACCAGCACGGCAAGGCCATGTACAAGGG
CATGATCGATTGTCTGATGAAGACCGCCAGGGCCGAGGGCTTCTTTGGCATGTATAGGGGAGCAGCAGTG
AACCTGACCCTGGTGACACCCGAGAAGGCCATCAAGCTGGCCGCCAATGACTTCTTTCGGAGACTGCTGA
TGGAGGATGGCATGCAGCGCAACCTGAAGATGGAGATGCTGGCAGGATGCGGAGCAGGAATGTGCCAGGT
GGTGGTGACCTGCCCTATGGAGATGCTGAAGATCCAGCTGCAGGATGCAGGCCGGCTGGCAGTGCACCAC
CAGGGAAGCGCCTCCGCCCCTTCTACAAGCAGATCCTACACCACAGGATCTGCCAGCACCCACAGGCGCC
CATCCGCCACACTGATCGCATGGGAGCTGCTGCGGACCCAGGGACTGGCAGGACTGTACAGGGGACTGGG
AGCCACACTGCTGAGAGACATCCCCTTCTCTATCATCTATTTCCCTCTGTTTGCCAACCTGAACAATCTG
GGCTTTAATGAGCTGGCAGGCAAGGCAAGCTTCGCCCACAGCTTCGTGAGCGGATGCGTGGCAGGATCCA
TCGCAGCAGTGGCCGTGACCCCCCTGGATGTGCTGAAGACCCGGATCCAGACACTGAAGAAGGGCCTGGG
CGAGGACATGTACTCTGGCATCACAGATTGCGCCAGGAAGCTGTGGATCCAGGAGGGACCAAGCGCCTTC
ATGAAGGGAGCAGGATGTCGGGCCCTGGTCATCGCACCACTGTTCGGAATCGCACAGGGCGTGTACTTCA
TCGGCATCGGCGAGAGAATCCTGAAGTGTTTTGACTAA
